>Addgene plasmid #84305 | pISH-Alx3 | addgene full sequence | sequence record 170968 | Addgene NGS Result
CCCGTAGAAAAGATCAAAGGATCTTCTTGAGATCCTTTTTTTCTGCGCGTAATCTGCTGCTTGCAAACAA
AAAAACCACCGCTACCAGCGGTGGTTTGTTTGCCGGATCAAGAGCTACCAACTCTTTTTCCGAAGGTAAC
TGGCTTCAGCAGAGCGCAGATACCAAATACTGTTCTTCTAGTGTAGCCGTAGTTAGGCCACCACTTCAAG
AACTCTGTAGCACCGCCTACATACCTCGCTCTGCTAATCCTGTTACCAGTGGCTGCTGCCAGTGGCGATA
AGTCGTGTCTTACCGGGTTGGACTCAAGACGATAGTTACCGGATAAGGCGCAGCGGTCGGGCTGAACGGG
GGGTTCGTGCACACAGCCCAGCTTGGAGCGAACGACCTACACCGAACTGAGATACCTACAGCGTGAGCTA
TGAGAAAGCGCCACGCTTCCCGAAGGGAGAAAGGCGGACAGGTATCCGGTAAGCGGCAGGGTCGGAACAG
GAGAGCGCACGAGGGAGCTTCCAGGGGGAAACGCCTGGTATCTTTATAGTCCTGTCGGGTTTCGCCACCT
CTGACTTGAGCGTCGATTTTTGTGATGCTCGTCAGGGGGGCGGAGCCTATGGAAAAACGCCAGCAACGCG
GCCTTTTTACGGTTCCTGGCCTTTTGCTGGCCTTTTGCTCACATGTTCTTTCCTGCGTTATCCCCTGATT
CTGTGGATAACCGTATTACCGCCTTTGAGTGAGCTGATACCGCTCGCCGCAGCCGAACGACCGAGCGCAG
CGAGTCAGTGAGCGAGGAAGCGGAAGAGCGCCCAATACGCAAACCGCCTCTCCCCGCGCGTTGGCCGATT
CATTAATGCAGCTGGCACGACAGGTTTCCCGACTGGAAAGCGGGCAGTGAGCGCAACGCAATTAATGTGA
GTTAGCTCACTCATTAGGCACCCCAGGCTTTACACTTTATGCTTCCGGCTCGTATGTTGTGTGGAATTGT
GAGCGGATAACAATTTCACACAGGAAACAGCTATGACCATGATTACGCCAAGCTATTTAGGTGACACTAT
AGAATACTCAAGCTATGCATCCAACGCGTTGGGAGCTCTCCCATATGGTCGACCTGCAGGCGGCCGCGAA
TTCACTAGTGATTCTGTCTCATGTCTCCAGAGGGCATCCCCTCTCCATGCATGTCCCCATACTCCCACTC
CCATGGAAATGTGGCTGGCTTCATGGGAGTGCCAGCCTCCCCTGCAGCCCACCCTGGCATCTATTCCATC
CATGGCTTCCCTCCTGCCCTGGGAGGGCACAGCTTTGAGCCTTCTCCGGATGGTGACTACAAGTCCCCAA
GCCTCGTTTCACTCAGGATGAAGCCCAAAGAGCCCCCTGGCCTGCTGAACTGGACCACGTGATGGGTTAC
ATGGGCACAGACTGAGCTGTCCACTTCTCTTCCTGCTCTGACCTGCTCCTAGCCCATCTCTACCTGGACA
CCAAACAGCAAACCCTTTTACCTCCATAACCTGGGTGGTTCTGGAAGCTTGGAAGAGGAGCTGGGACCCT
CAGCCTCCTGCAGGGAACAGGCTACAGGGTCTTATTTCTTAAAATAGGTGGGGCTGCCTAGGAGACAGGG
ACTTCAAAGCAGGTAGGACTCCTCCTTATAAAATGGCTCCCCTCATTTAAATTGGGCTGGAGAAAAGGTG
ACAGATGCCCCCTGTTTTCCAAAGACTGTTTCTAAGTCCAGGGAGCCCAGGAAGATGGGAGGAGGGTGCA
GACTAAACAGGGAGGCGCTCTCTGTGGTTCTTAGGGCTGGCCTCACTTTTGCCTTCCTACCACCAGGGGG
CGGTACGCTCAGCTCCTGGGACTGACAAGATCCCAGACGGTGAAGGTCAGCTCAATAATAGGTGGGGGGG
TCTCCTCTGTTCCAAGCATCCCTCACTTCTGCCCTGTGCTAGTCTACAAATCGAATTCCCGCGGCCGCCA
TGGCGGCCGGGAGCATGCGACGTCGGGCCCAATTCGCCCTATAGTGAGTCGTATTACAATTCACTGGCCG
TCGTTTTACAACGTCGTGACTGGGAAAACCCTGGCGTTACCCAACTTAATCGCCTTGCAGCACATCCCCC
TTTCGCCAGCTGGCGTAATAGCGAAGAGGCCCGCACCGATCGCCCTTCCCAACAGTTGCGCAGCCTGAAT
GGCGAATGG
[124 nt withheld, positions 2180-2303]
C
[91 nt withheld, positions 2305-2395]
A
[49 nt withheld, positions 2397-2445]
CCTTTGACGTTGGAGTCCACGTTCTTT
[37 nt withheld, positions 2473-2509]
ACCCTATCTCGGTCTATTCTTTTGATTTATAAGGGATTTTGCCGATTTCGGCCTATTGGTTAAAAAATGA
GCTGATTTAACAAAAATTTAACGCGAATTTTAACAAAATATTAACGCTTACAATTTCCTGATGCGGTATT
TTCTCCTTACGCATCTGTGCGGTATTTCACACCGCATCAGGTGGCACTTTTCGGGGAAATGTGCGCGGAA
CCCCTATTTGTTTATTTTTCTAAATACATTCAAATATGTATCCGCTCATGAGACAATAACCCTGATAAAT
GCTTCAATAATATTGAAAAAGGAAGAGTATGAGTATTCAACATTTCCGTGTCGCCCTTATTCCCTTTTTT
GCGGCATTTTGCCTTCCTGTTTTTGCTCACCCAGAAACGCTGGTGAAAGTAAAAGATGCTGAAGATCAGT
TGGGTGCACGAGTGGGTTACATCGAACTGGATCTCAACAGCGGTAAGATCCTTGAGAGTTTTCGCCCCGA
AGAACGTTTTCCAATGATGAGCACTTTTAAAGTTCTGCTATGTGGCGCGGTATTATCCCGTATTGACGCC
GGGCAAGAGCAACTCGGTCGCCGCATACACTATTCTCAGAATGACTTGGTTGAGTACTCACCAGTCACAG
AAAAGCATCTTACGGATGGCATGACAGTAAGAGAATTATGCAGTGCTGCCATAACCATGAGTGATAACAC
TGCGGCCAACTTACTTCTGACAACGATCGGAGGACCGAAGGAGCTAACCGCTTTTTTGCACAACATGGGG
GATCATGTAACTCGCCTTGATCGTTGGGAACCGGAGCTGAATGAAGCCATACCAAACGACGAGCGTGACA
CCACGATGCCTGTAGCAATGGCAACAACGTTGCGCAAACTATTAACTGGCGAACTACTTACTCTAGCTTC
CCGGCAACAATTAATAGACTGGATGGAGGCGGATAAAGTTGCAGGACCACTTCTGCGCTCGGCCCTTCCG
GCTGGCTGGTTTATTGCTGATAAATCTGGAGCCGGTGAGCGTGGGTCTCGCGGTATCATTGCAGCACTGG
GGCCAGATGGTAAGCCCTCCCGTATCGTAGTTATCTACACGACGGGGAGTCAGGCAACTATGGATGAACG
AAATAGACAGATCGCTGAGATAGGTGCCTCACTGATTAAGCATTGGTAACTGTCAGACCAAGTTTACTCA
TATATACTTTAGATTGATTTAAAACTTCATTTTTAATTTAAAAGGATCTAGGTGAAGATCCTTTTTGATA
ATCTCATGACCAAAATCCCTTAACGTGAGTTTTCGTTCCACTGAGCGTCAGAC
Features (pLannotate 1.2.2; 14 found; start..end, strand, type, name):
     27..615     +  rep_origin     ori: high-copy-number ColE1/pMB1/pBR322/pUC origin of replication
    798..890     +  CDS            lacI (fragment): lac repressor; lacI; The lac repressor binds to the lac operator to inhibit transcription in E. coli. This inhibition can be relieved by adding lactose or isopropyl-β-D-thiogalactopyranoside (IPTG).
    903..924     +  protein_bind   CAP binding site: CAP binding activates transcription in the presence of cAMP. E. coli catabolite activator protein
    939..969     +  promoter       lac promoter: promoter for the E. coli lac operon
    977..993     +  protein_bind   lac operator: The lac repressor binds to the lac operator to inhibit transcription in E. coli. This inhibition can be relieved by adding lactose or isopropyl-β-D-thiogalactopyranoside (IPTG). lac repressor encoded by lacI
   1035..1053    +  promoter       SP6 promoter: promoter for bacteriophage SP6 RNA polymerase
   1065..1127    +  CDS            VESPI_VESMG (fragment): Experimental evidence at protein level: Swiss-Prot protein existence level 1. Shows contractile activity on isolated ileum smooth muscle. From Vespa magnifica (Hornet).
   1135..1389    +  CDS            Alx3 (fragment): ALX3_MOUSE - Experimental evidence at transcript level: Swiss-Prot protein existence level 2. Transcriptional regulator with a possible role in patterning of mesoderm during development. From Mus musculus (Mouse).
   1998..2016    -  promoter       T7 promoter: promoter for bacteriophage T7 RNA polymerase
   2019..2176    +  CDS            lacZα (fragment): LacZα fragment of β-galactosidase; lacZ fragment
   2180..2608    +  rep_origin     f1 ori (sequence partly withheld): f1 bacteriophage origin of replication; arrow indicates direction of (+) strand synthesis
   2636..2686    -  misc_feature   bom (fragment): basis of mobility region from pBR322
   2713..2817    +  promoter       AmpR promoter: bla
   2818..3678    +  CDS            AmpR: β-lactamase; bla; confers resistance to ampicillin, carbenicillin, and related antibiotics
