[The description below was written by a language model from this plasmid's Addgene catalogue record and pLannotate feature annotations shown in this document.]
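Description:
pISH-Alx3 is a riboprobe template plasmid built on the pGEM-T Easy cloning vector, carrying an 805 bp fragment of the mouse homeobox gene Alx3. It is intended only for in vitro transcription of RNA probes for in situ hybridization and is explicitly not an expression construct. The plasmid is maintained in E. coli at high copy number through a ColE1/pUC-type origin and is selected with ampicillin via the β-lactamase gene and its native promoter. An f1 phage origin is also present, a standard backbone element that permits single-stranded DNA production.

The Alx3 fragment sits in the multiple cloning site within the lacZα region, flanked by opposing bacteriophage SP6 and T7 RNA polymerase promoters. The surrounding lac promoter, operator, CAP site and lacZα remnants are the usual blue/white screening elements of the backbone, disrupted here by the insert. The sense strand of Alx3 runs from the SP6 side toward T7, so transcription from the T7 promoter reads the opposite strand. This agrees with the depositor's note that linearising with SpeI and transcribing with T7 polymerase yields the antisense probe. By the same logic, SP6 would give a sense transcript, although the record does not specify a sense control procedure.

The automated annotation recognises only about 255 bp of the insert as Alx3 coding sequence, so the remainder is probably untranslated sequence, though the record does not say. A short hit to a hornet peptide next to the insert is almost certainly a spurious match to polylinker sequence. The plasmid was generated for a survey of homeobox gene expression in the mouse olfactory epithelium.
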