Addgene plasmid #84305: pISH-Alx3
Purpose: Use to synthesize riboprobes for in situ hybridization (ISH) probe for Alx3. Not for gene expression.
Depositing lab: Peter Mombaerts. Depositing organization: Max Planck Research Unit for Neurogenetics. Publication: Expression of homeobox genes in the mouse olfactory epithelium. Parrilla M, Chang I, Degl'Innocenti A, Omura M. J Comp Neurol. 2016 Oct 1;524(14):2713-39. doi: 10.1002/cne.24051. Epub 2016 Jun 19. PubMed 27243442.
Backbone
  Vector backbone: pGEM-T easy
  Backbone manufacturer: Promega
  Backbone size w/o insert (bp): 3015
Growth in bacteria
  Bacterial resistance: Ampicillin, 100 μg/mL
  Growth temperature: 37°C
  Growth strain: DH5alpha
  Copy number: High Copy
Gene/Insert
  Gene/Insert name: Alx3
  Species: M. musculus (mouse)
  Insert size (bp): 805
  Entrez Gene: Alx3
  Cloning method: Unknown
  Sequencing primers: 5′ SP6; 3′ T7
Terms and licenses: Academic/Nonprofit Terms; Industry Terms: Not Available to Industry
Depositor comments: SpeI digestion and T7 RNA polymerase for antisense probe
How to cite: pISH-Alx3 was a gift from Peter Mombaerts (Addgene plasmid # 84305 ; http://n2t.net/addgene:84305 ; RRID:Addgene_84305)
