>Addgene plasmid #84305 | pISH-Alx3 | depositor partial sequence | sequence record 160895 | insert
CTGTCTCATGTCTCCAGAGGGCATCCCCTCTCCATGCATGTCCCCATACTCCCACTCCCATGGAAATGTG
GCTGGCTTCATGGGAGTGCCAGCCTCCCCTGCAGCCCACCCTGGCATCTATTCCATCCATGGCTTCCCTC
CTGCCCTGGGAGGGCACAGCTTTGAGCCTTCTCCGGATGGTGACTACAAGTCCCCAAGCCTCGTTTCACT
CAGGATGAAGCCCAAAGAGCCCCCTGGCCTGCTGAACTGGACCACGTGATGGGTTACATGGGCACAGACT
GAGCTGTCCACTTCTCTTCCTGCTCTGACCTGCTCCTAGCCCATCTCTACCTGGACACCAAACAGCAAAC
CCTTTTACCTCCATAACCTGGGTGGTTCTGGAAGCTTGGAAGAGGAGCTGGGACCCTCAGCCTCCTGCAG
GGAACAGGCTACAGGGTCTTATTTCTTAAAATAGGTGGGGCTGCCTAGGAGACAGGGACTTCAAAGCAGG
TAGGACTCCTCCTTATAAAATGGCTCCCCTCATTTAAATTGGGCTGGAGAAAAGGTGACAGATGCCCCCT
GTTTTCCAAAGACTGTTTCTAAGTCCAGGGAGCCCAGGAAGATGGGAGGAGGGTGCAGACTAAACAGGGA
GGCGCTCTCTGTGGTTCTTAGGGCTGGCCTCACTTTTGCCTTCCTACCACCAGGGGGCGGTACGCTCAGC
TCCTGGGACTGACAAGATCCCAGACGGTGAAGGTCAGCTCAATAATAGGTGGGGGGGTCTCCTCTGTTCC
AAGCATCCCTCACTTCTGCCCTGTGCTAGTCTACA
